Addgene plasmid #19026: pEF-TAZ-N-Flag (S89A)
Depositing lab: Michael Yaffe. Publication: TAZ: a novel transcriptional co-activator regulated by interactions with 14-3-3 and PDZ domain proteins. Kanai F, Marignani PA, Sarbassova D, Yagi R, Hall RA, Donowitz M, Hisaminato A, Fujiwara T, Ito Y, Cantley LC, Yaffe MB. EMBO J. 2000 Dec 15. 19(24):6778-91. 10.1093/emboj/19.24.6778 PubMed 11118213.
Backbone
  Vector backbone: pEF-BOS
  Backbone size w/o insert (bp): 5800
  Vector type: Mammalian Expression
Growth in bacteria
  Bacterial resistance: Ampicillin, 100 μg/mL
  Growth temperature: 37°C
  Growth strain: DH5alpha
  Copy number: High Copy
Gene/Insert
  Gene/Insert name: TAZ (alt names: WWTR1; Transcriptional co-Activator with PDZ-binding motif; WW domain containing transcription regulator 1)
  Species: M. musculus (mouse)
  Insert size (bp): 788
  Mutation: Vector has no SV40 origin, S89A (site directed mutagenesis)
  GenBank ID: NM_001168281.1 NM_133784.3
  Entrez Gene: Wwtr1 (a.k.a. 2310058J06Rik, 2610021I22Rik, Taz)
  Tag / fusion protein: Flag (N terminal on insert)
  Cloning method: Restriction Enzyme; 5′ cloning site BstXI (destroyed during cloning); 3′ cloning site BstXI (destroyed during cloning)
  Sequencing primers: 5′ EF1a-fwd
Terms and licenses: Academic/Nonprofit Terms; Industry Terms: Not Available to Industry
Depositor comments: The murine TAZ cDNA was subcloned into pEF-BOS lacking the SV40 origin (Mizushima and Nagata, 1990) to generate pEF-TAZ. A Flag tag was inserted into the N-terminus of mTAZ cDNA by PCR, and cloned into pEF-BOS to create pEF-TAZ-N-Flag. The Murine TAZ(S89A) point mutant was constructed using the Transformer Site-Directed Mutagenesis Kit (Clontech).
How to cite: pEF-TAZ-N-Flag (S89A) was a gift from Michael Yaffe (Addgene plasmid # 19026 ; http://n2t.net/addgene:19026 ; RRID:Addgene_19026)
