[The description below was written by a language model from this plasmid's Addgene catalogue record.]
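Description:
pEF-TAZ-N-Flag (S89A) is a mammalian expression plasmid built on the pEF-BOS backbone (about 5.8 kb without insert), in a version from which the SV40 origin has been removed, so it is not expected to replicate episomally in cells expressing SV40 large T antigen. It is propagated in E. coli as a high-copy plasmid under ampicillin selection. The record lists no mammalian selection marker. The promoter is not explicitly given, but pEF-BOS vectors drive expression from the human EF-1α promoter, and the listed EF1a forward sequencing primer is consistent with that arrangement.

The insert is the mouse TAZ cDNA (Wwtr1, transcriptional co-activator with PDZ-binding motif, a WW domain-containing transcription regulator), recorded as 788 bp and cloned through BstXI sites that were destroyed in the process. A Flag epitope was added by PCR to the N-terminus of the coding sequence, allowing detection and immunoprecipitation of the expressed protein with anti-Flag antibodies. Site-directed mutagenesis replaced serine 89 with alanine, giving a residue that cannot be phosphorylated. The associated publication describes TAZ as a co-activator regulated by interactions with 14-3-3 and PDZ domain proteins, so this mutant presumably serves to test how that serine contributes to such regulation, although the record does not spell out the mutation's functional consequence. The construct is suited to transient expression of tagged mutant TAZ in mammalian cells, typically for comparison with the wild-type Flag-tagged version in binding, localization or transcriptional co-activation studies.
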