>Addgene plasmid #19026 | pEF-TAZ-N-Flag (S89A) | addgene partial sequence | sequence record 24862 | EF1a-fwd
TTTTTCTTTAGGTGTCGTGAGGAATTCTCTAGAGATCCCTCGTACCTCGAGATCCATTGTGCTGGAATTC
GGCTTGCCATGGACTACAAAGACGATGACGATAAAATGAATCCGTCCTCGGTGCCCCATCCGCTCCCGCC
GCCAGGGCAGCAAGTCATCCACGTCACGCAGGACCTGGACACCGACCTCGAAGCCCTCTTCAACTCTGTC
ATGAACCCCAAGCCCAGCTCATGGCGGAAAAAGATCCTCCCGGAGTCCTTCTTTAAGGAGCCCGATTCCG
GCTCGCACTCGCGCCAATCCAGCACAGACTCATCAGGCGGCCACCCGGGGCCTCGACTAGCTGGCGGCGC
GCAGCACGTCCGCTCGCACGCGTCGCCCGCATCCCTGCAGCTGGGCACCGGTGCGGGAGCCGCTGGAGGC
CCTGCACAGCAGCATGCACATCTCCGCCAGCAGTCCTATGACGTGACCGACGAGCTGCCGTTGCCCCCCG
GGTGGGAGATGACCTTCACGGCCACTGGCCAGAGATACTTCCTTAATCACATAGAGAAAATCACCACATG
GCAAGACCCCAGGAAGGTGATGAATCAGCCTCTGAATCATGTGAACCTCCACCCGTCCATCACTTCCACC
TCGGTGCCACAGAGGTCCATGGCAGTGTCCCAGCCGAATCTCGCAATGAATCACCAACACCAGCAAGTCG
TGGCCACTAGCCTGAGTCCACAGAACCACCCGACTCAGAACCAACCCACAGGGCTCATNAGTGTGCCCAA
TGCACTGA
